>Addgene plasmid #89865 | pet151D-TOPO-BROX 1-411; K141E | addgene full sequence | sequence record 177424 | Addgene NGS Result
CAAGGAGATGGCGCCCAACAGTCCCCCGGCCACGGGGCCTGCCACCATACCCACGCCGAAACAAGCGCTC
ATGAGCCCGAAGTGGCGAGCCCGATCTTCCCCATCGGTGATGTCGGCGATATAGGCGCCAGCAACCGCAC
CTGTGGCGCCGGTGATGCCGGCCACGATGCGTCCGGCGTAGAGGATCGAGATCTCGATCCCGCGAAATTA
ATACGACTCACTATAGGGGAATTGTGAGCGGATAACAATTCCCCTCTAGAAATAATTTTGTTTAACTTTA
AGAAGGAGATATACATATGCATCATCACCATCACCATGGTAAGCCTATCCCTAACCCTCTCCTCGGTCTC
GATTCTACGGAAAACCTGTATTTTCAGGGAATTGATCCCTTCACCATGACCCATTGGTTTCATAGGAACC
CATTAAAAGCCACAGCTCCTGTGTCTTTTAATTACTATGGTGTAGTCACTGGCCCTTCTGCTTCAAAAAT
ATGCAATGACTTGAGGTCATCCAGGGCACGACTCCTTGAACTGTTCACTGATTTGAGCTGTAATCCAGAA
ATGATGAAGAATGCAGCAGATTCATATTTCTCACTTTTACAAGGTTTCATAAATTCTTTGGATGAATCTA
CCCAAGAAAGCAAGTTACGATATATTCAAAATTTCAAGTGGACTGATACATTGCAAGGACAGGTTCCAAG
TGCCCAGCAGGATGCTGTTTTTGAATTAATTTCCATGGGATTTAATGTAGCTTTATGGTATACCAAATAT
GCTTCAAGACTGGCTGGAAAAGAAAATATAACAGAAGATGAAGCAGAAGAAGTTCATCGAAGCCTAAAGA
TTGCAGCTGGGATTTTTAAACATTTAAAGGAAAGTCATCTCCCAAAACTCATTACACCTGCGGAAAAAGG
AAGAGATTTAGAGTCACGACTCATAGAAGCATACGTTATTCAATGTCAGGCTGAAGCTCAAGAAGTAACA
ATTGCTCGAGCAATTGAACTAAAACATGCTCCTGGACTAATTGCTGCACTGGCGTATGAAACAGCCAATT
TCTATCAAAAAGCTGATCATACTTTATCCAGTTTGGAGCCTGCATATTCTGCCAAATGGAGAAAATATCT
TCACTTGAAGATGTGTTTCTACACAGCTTATGCTTACTGTTACCATGGTGAGACTTTATTGGCTAGTGAT
AAATGCGGTGAAGCAATCAGGTCTCTCCAAGAAGCAGAAAAATTGTATGCAAAGGCAGAAGCACTGTGTA
AAGAATATGGAGAAACCAAAGGACCTGGACCAACAGTCAAACCTTCAGGACATCTGTTCTTTAGGAAACT
TGGAAACCTTGTGAAGAACACCCTAGAAAAATGTCAGAGAGAAAATGGATTTATTTACTTTCAAAAAATT
CCAACAGAAGCCCCACAGCTGGAACTCAAAGCAAATTATGGTCTCGTAGAGCCTATACCTTTCGAATTTC
CTCCTACAAGTGTTCAGTGGACACCAGAAACATTGGCTGCATTTGATCTCACCAAAAGACCCAAGGATGA
CAGTACTAAACCCAAACCAGAAGAAGAAGTGAAACCTGTGAAAGAACCAGACATCAAACCTCAAAAGGAC
ACTGGGTGCTACATCTCCTAACATATGAAGGGCGAGCTCAGATCCGGCTGCTAACAAAGCCCGAAAGGAA
GCTGAGTTGGCTGCTGCCACCGCTGAGCAATAACTAGCATAACCCCTTGGGGCCTCTAAACGGGTCTTGA
GGGGTTTTTTGCTGAAAGGAGGAACTATATCCGGATATCCCGCAAGAGGCCCGGCAGTACCGGCATAACC
AAGCCTATGCCTACAGCATCCAGGGTGACGGTGCCGAGGATGACGATGAGCGCATTGTTAGATTTCATAC
ACGGTGCCTGACTGCGTTAGCAATTTAACTGTGATAAACTACCGCATTAAAGCTAGCTTATCGATGATAA
GCTGTCAAACATGAGAATTAATTCTTGAAGACGAAAGGGCCTCGTGATACGCCTATTTTTATAGGTTAAT
GTCATGATAATAATGGTTTCTTAGACGTCAGGTGGCACTTTTCGGGGAAATGTGCGCGGAACCCCTATTT
GTTTATTTTTCTAAATACATTCAAATATGTATCCGCTCATGAGACAATAACCCTGATAAATGCTTCAATA
ATATTGAAAAAGGAAGAGTATGAGTATTCAACATTTCCGTGTCGCCCTTATTCCCTTTTTTGCGGCATTT
TGCCTTCCTGTTTTTGCTCACCCAGAAACGCTGGTGAAAGTAAAAGATGCTGAAGATCAGTTGGGTGCAC
GAGTGGGTTACATCGAACTGGATCTCAACAGCGGTAAGATCCTTGAGAGTTTTCGCCCCGAAGAACGTTT
TCCAATGATGAGCACTTTTAAAGTTCTGCTATGTGGCGCGGTATTATCCCGTGTTGACGCCGGGCAAGAG
CAACTCGGTCGCCGCATACACTATTCTCAGAATGACTTGGTTGAGTACTCACCAGTCACAGAAAAGCATC
TTACGGATGGCATGACAGTAAGAGAATTATGCAGTGCTGCCATAACCATGAGTGATAACACTGCGGCCAA
CTTACTTCTGACAACGATCGGAGGACCGAAGGAGCTAACCGCTTTTTTGCACAACATGGGGGATCATGTA
ACTCGCCTTGATCGTTGGGAACCGGAGCTGAATGAAGCCATACCAAACGACGAGCGTGACACCACGATGC
CTGCAGCAATGGCAACAACGTTGCGCAAACTATTAACTGGCGAACTACTTACTCTAGCTTCCCGGCAACA
ATTAATAGACTGGATGGAGGCGGATAAAGTTGCAGGACCACTTCTGCGCTCGGCCCTTCCGGCTGGCTGG
TTTATTGCTGATAAATCTGGAGCCGGTGAGCGTGGGTCTCGCGGTATCATTGCAGCACTGGGGCCAGATG
GTAAGCCCTCCCGTATCGTAGTTATCTACACGACGGGGAGTCAGGCAACTATGGATGAACGAAATAGACA
GATCGCTGAGATAGGTGCCTCACTGATTAAGCATTGGTAACTGTCAGACCAAGTTTACTCATATATACTT
TAGATTGATTTAAAACTTCATTTTTAATTTAAAAGGATCTAGGTGAAGATCCTTTTTGATAATCTCATGA
CCAAAATCCCTTAACGTGAGTTTTCGTTCCACTGAGCGTCAGACCCCGTAGAAAAGATCAAAGGATCTTC
TTGAGATCCTTTTTTTCTGCGCGTAATCTGCTGCTTGCAAACAAAAAAACCACCGCTACCAGCGGTGGTT
TGTTTGCCGGATCAAGAGCTACCAACTCTTTTTCCGAAGGTAACTGGCTTCAGCAGAGCGCAGATACCAA
ATACTGTCCTTCTAGTGTAGCCGTAGTTAGGCCACCACTTCAAGAACTCTGTAGCACCGCCTACATACCT
CGCTCTGCTAATCCTGTTACCAGTGGCTGCTGCCAGTGGCGATAAGTCGTGTCTTACCGGGTTGGACTCA
AGACGATAGTTACCGGATAAGGCGCAGCGGTCGGGCTGAACGGGGGGTTCGTGCACACAGCCCAGCTTGG
AGCGAACGACCTACACCGAACTGAGATACCTACAGCGTGAGCTATGAGAAAGCGCCACGCTTCCCGAAGG
GAGAAAGGCGGACAGGTATCCGGTAAGCGGCAGGGTCGGAACAGGAGAGCGCACGAGGGAGCTTCCAGGG
GGAAACGCCTGGTATCTTTATAGTCCTGTCGGGTTTCGCCACCTCTGACTTGAGCGTCGATTTTTGTGAT
GCTCGTCAGGGGGGCGGAGCCTATGGAAAAACGCCAGCAACGCGGCCTTTTTACGGTTCCTGGCCTTTTG
CTGGCCTTTTGCTCACATGTTCTTTCCTGCGTTATCCCCTGATTCTGTGGATAACCGTATTACCGCCTTT
GAGTGAGCTGATACCGCTCGCCGCAGCCGAACGACCGAGCGCAGCGAGTCAGTGAGCGAGGAAGCGGAAG
AGCGCCTGATGCGGTATTTTCTCCTTACGCATCTGTGCGGTATTTCACACCGCAATGGTGCACTCTCAGT
ACAATCTGCTCTGATGCCGCATAGTTAAGCCAGTATACACTCCGCTATCGCTACGTGACTGGGTCATGGC
TGCGCCCCGACACCCGCCAACACCCGCTGACGCGCCCTGACGGGCTTGTCTGCTCCCGGCATCCGCTTAC
AGACAAGCTGTGACCGTCTCCGGGAGCTGCATGTGTCAGAGGTTTTCACCGTCATCACCGAAACGCGCGA
GGCAGCTGCGGTAAAGCTCATCAGCGTGGTCGTGAAGCGATTCACAGATGTCTGCCTGTTCATCCGCGTC
CAGCTCGTTGAGTTTCTCCAGAAGCGTTAATGTCTGGCTTCTGATAAAGCGGGCCATGTTAAGGGCGGTT
TTTTCCTGTTTGGTCACTGATGCCTCCGTGTAAGGGGGATTTCTGTTCATGGGGGTAATGATACCGATGA
AACGAGAGAGGATGCTCACGATACGGGTTACTGATGATGAACATGCCCGGTTACTGGAACGTTGTGAGGG
TAAACAACTGGCGGTATGGATGCGGCGGGACCAGAGAAAAATCACTCAGGGTCAATGCCAGCGCTTCGTT
AATACAGATGTAGGTGTTCCACAGGGTAGCCAGCAGCATCCTGCGATGCAGATCCGGAACATAATGGTGC
AGGGCGCTGACTTCCGCGTTTCCAGACTTTACGAAACACGGAAACCGAAGACCATTCATGTTGTTGCTCA
GGTCGCAGACGTTTTGCAGCAGCAGTCGCTTCACGTTCGCTCGCGTATCGGTGATTCATTCTGCTAACCA
GTAAGGCAACCCCGCCAGCCTAGCCGGGTCCTCAACGACAGGAGCACGATCATGCGCACCCGTGGCCAGG
ACCCAACGCTGCCCGAGATGCGCCGCGTGCGGCTGCTGGAGATGGCGGACGCGATGGATATGTTCTGCCA
AGGGTTGGTTTGCGCATTCACAGTTCTCCGCAAGAATTGATTGGCTCCAATTCTTGGAGTGGTGAATCCG
TTAGCGAGGTGCCGCCGGCTTCCATTCAGGTCGAGGTGGCCCGGCTCCATGCACCGCGACGCAACGCGGG
GAGGCAGACAAGGTATAGGGCGGCGCCTACAATCCATGCCAACCCGTTCCATGTGCTCGCCGAGGCGGCA
TAAATCGCCGTGACGATCAGCGGTCCAATGATCGAAGTTAGGCTGGTAAGAGCCGCGAGCGATCCTTGAA
GCTGTCCCTGATGGTCGTCATCTACCTGCCTGGACAGCATGGCCTGCAACGCGGGCATCCCGATGCCGCC
GGAAGCGAGAAGAATCATAATGGGGAAGGCCATCCAGCCTCGCGTCGCGAACGCCAGCAAGACGTAGCCC
AGCGCGTCGGCCGCCATGCCGGCGATAATGGCCTGCTTCTCGCCGAAACGTTTGGTGGCGGGACCAGTGA
CGAAGGCTTGAGCGAGGGCGTGCAAGATTCCGAATACCGCAAGCGACAGGCCGATCATCGTCGCGCTCCA
GCGAAAGCGGTCCTCGCCGAAAATGACCCAGAGCGCTGCCGGCACCTGTCCTACGAGTTGCATGATAAAG
AAGACAGTCATAAGTGCGGCGACGATAGTCATGCCCCGCGCCCACCGGAAGGAGCTGACTGGGTTGAAGG
CTCTCAAGGGCATCGGTCGAGATCCCGGTGCCTAATGAGTGAGCTAACTTACATTAATTGCGTTGCGCTC
ACTGCCCGCTTTCCAGTCGGGAAACCTGTCGTGCCAGCTGCATTAATGAATCGGCCAACGCGCGGGGAGA
GGCGGTTTGCGTATTGGGCGCCAGGGTGGTTTTTCTTTTCACCAGTGAGACGGGCAACAGCTGATTGCCC
TTCACCGCCTGGCCCTGAGAGAGTTGCAGCAAGCGGTCCACGCTGGTTTGCCCCAGCAGGCGAAAATCCT
GTTTGATGGTGGTTAACGGCGGGATATAACATGAGCTGTCTTCGGTATCGTCGTATCCCACTACCGAGAT
ATCCGCACCAACGCGCAGCCCGGACTCGGTAATGGCGCGCATTGCGCCCAGCGCCATCTGATCGTTGGCA
ACCAGCATCGCAGTGGGAACGATGCCCTCATTCAGCATTTGCATGGTTTGTTGAAAACCGGACATGGCAC
TCCAGTCGCCTTCCCGTTCCGCTATCGGCTGAATTTGATTGCGAGTGAGATATTTATGCCAGCCAGCCAG
ACGCAGACGCGCCGAGACAGAACTTAATGGGCCCGCTAACAGCGCGATTTGCTGGTGACCCAATGCGACC
AGATGCTCCACGCCCAGTCGCGTACCGTCTTCATGGGAGAAAATAATACTGTTGATGGGTGTCTGGTCAG
AGACATCAAGAAATAACGCCGGAACATTAGTGCAGGCAGCTTCCACAGCAATGGCATCCTGGTCATCCAG
CGGATAGTTAATGATCAGCCCACTGACGCGTTGCGCGAGAAGATTGTGCACCGCCGCTTTACAGGCTTCG
ACGCCGCTTCGTTCTACCATCGACACCACCACGCTGGCACCCAGTTGATCGGCGCGAGATTTAATCGCCG
CGACAATTTGCGACGGCGCGTGCAGGGCCAGACTGGAGGTGGCAACGCCAATCAGCAACGACTGTTTGCC
CGCCAGTTGTTGTGCCACGCGGTTGGGAATGTAATTCAGCTCCGCCATCGCCGCTTCCACTTTTTCCCGC
GTTTTCGCAGAAACGTGGCTGGCCTGGTTCACCACGCGGGAAACGGTCTGATAAGAGACACCGGCATACT
CTGCGACATCGTATAACGTTACTGGTTTCACATTCACCACCCTGAATTGACTCTCTTCCGGGCGCTATCA
TGCCATACCGCGAAAGGTTTTGCGCCATTCGATGGTGTCCGGGATCTCGACGCTCTCCCTTATGCGACTC
CTGCATTAGGAAGCAGCCCAGTAGTAGGTTGAGGCCGTTGAGCACCGCCGCCGCAAGGAATGGTGCATG
Features (pLannotate 1.2.2; 21 found; start..end, strand, type, name):
    209..227     +  promoter       T7 promoter: promoter for bacteriophage T7 RNA polymerase
    228..252     +  protein_bind   lac operator: The lac repressor binds to the lac operator to inhibit transcription in E. coli. This inhibition can be relieved by adding lactose or isopropyl-β-D-thiogalactopyranoside (IPTG). lac repressor encoded by lacI
    267..289     +  RBS            RBS: efficient ribosome binding site from bacteriophage T7 gene 10 (Olins and Rangwala, 1989)
    318..359     +  CDS            V5 tag: epitope tag from simian virus 5
    360..379     +  CDS            TEV site (fragment): tobacco etch virus (TEV) protease recognition and cleavage site
    396..1628    +  CDS            BROX: BROX_HUMAN - Also known as BROFTI, C1orf58. Experimental evidence at protein level: Swiss-Prot protein existence level 1. From Homo sapiens (Human).
   1657..1706    +  CDS            SET1 (fragment): solubility-enhancement tag derived from T7 phage gene 10B
   1714..1761    +  terminator     T7 terminator: transcription terminator for bacteriophage T7 RNA polymerase
   1784..1888    -  CDS            TcR (fragment): tetracycline efflux protein; tet; confers resistance to tetracycline
   1945..1968    -  promoter       tet promoter (fragment): E. coli promoter for tetracycline efflux protein gene
   2085..2189    +  promoter       AmpR promoter: bla
   2190..3050    +  CDS            AmpR: β-lactamase; bla; confers resistance to ampicillin, carbenicillin, and related antibiotics
   3221..3809    +  rep_origin     ori: high-copy-number ColE1/pMB1/pBR322/pUC origin of replication
   3995..4134    -  misc_feature   bom: basis of mobility region from pBR322
   4236..4427    -  CDS            rop: Rop protein, which maintains plasmids at low copy number; rop
   4444..4824    +  CDS            YPB1_ECOLX: Protein predicted: Swiss-Prot protein existence level 4. From Escherichia coli.
   5066..5690    -  CDS            TcR (fragment): tetracycline efflux protein; tet; confers resistance to tetracycline
   5705..5726    -  protein_bind   CAP binding site: CAP binding activates transcription in the presence of cAMP. E. coli catabolite activator protein
   5739..6821    -  CDS            lacI: lac repressor; lacI; The lac repressor binds to the lac operator to inhibit transcription in E. coli. This inhibition can be relieved by adding lactose or isopropyl-β-D-thiogalactopyranoside (IPTG).
   6822..6899    -  promoter       lacI promoter: lacI
   6907..187     -  CDS            TcR (fragment) (across the origin): tetracycline efflux protein; tet; confers resistance to tetracycline
