[The description below was written by a language model from this plasmid's Addgene catalogue record and pLannotate feature annotations shown in this document.]
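Description:
pet151D-TOPO-BROX 1-411; K141E is a bacterial expression plasmid of about 7 kb, built on the Invitrogen pET151/D-TOPO backbone, that produces full-length human BROX (residues 1–411, also known as C1orf58) carrying a lysine-to-glutamate substitution at position 141. The 1,236 bp open reading frame was inserted by TOPO cloning. The plasmid is maintained in E. coli through a pBR322/ColE1-type origin accompanied by the bom region and the rop gene, which restrains copy number, and it is selected with ampicillin through the bla (AmpR) gene and its own promoter. Several short tetracycline-resistance fragments annotated around the backbone appear to be non-functional pBR322 remnants rather than a working marker.

Expression is driven by a T7 promoter immediately followed by a lac operator and the T7 gene 10 ribosome binding site, with a T7 terminator downstream. The plasmid also carries lacI under its own promoter. In a host that supplies T7 RNA polymerase, transcription is therefore repressed until it is relieved by IPTG. The catalogue lists N-terminal His and V5 tags contributed by the backbone. The feature table annotates the V5 epitope and a TEV protease recognition site (called as a fragment) just upstream of BROX but does not separately call the His tag. The TEV site normally allows the tags to be removed after affinity purification. A short match to a T7 gene 10-derived sequence lies between the insert and the terminator.

The construct is intended for recombinant production of the mutant protein in bacteria, in the context of structural and functional studies of Bro1 domain proteins. The record does not state the specific effect of the K141E substitution.
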