Addgene plasmid #89865: pet151D-TOPO-BROX 1-411; K141E
Purpose: Expresses full length human BROX with mutation K141E in bacteria; internal ID WISP11-299
Depositing lab: Wesley Sundquist. Depositing organization: University of Utah. Publication: Structure of the Bro1 domain protein BROX and functional analyses of the ALIX Bro1 domain in HIV-1 budding. Zhai Q, Landesman MB, Robinson H, Sundquist WI, Hill CP. PLoS One. 2011;6(12):e27466. doi: 10.1371/journal.pone.0027466. Epub 2011 Dec 5. PubMed 22162750.
Backbone
  Vector backbone: pet151D-TOPO
  Backbone manufacturer: Invitrogen
  Total vector size (bp): 6996
  Vector type: Bacterial Expression
Growth in bacteria
  Bacterial resistance: Ampicillin, 100 μg/mL
  Growth temperature: 37°C
  Growth strain: DH5alpha
  Copy number: Unknown
Gene/Insert
  Gene/Insert name: BROX
  Species: H. sapiens (human)
  Insert size (bp): 1236
  Mutation: mutated lysine 141 to glutamic acid
  Entrez Gene: BROX (a.k.a. C1orf58)
  Promoter: T7
  Tag / fusion protein: His Tag, V5 tag (N terminal on backbone)
  Cloning method: TOPO Cloning
  Sequencing primers: 5′ T7 forward; 3′ T7 term
Terms and licenses: Academic/Nonprofit Terms; Industry Terms: Not Available to Industry
How to cite: pet151D-TOPO-BROX 1-411; K141E was a gift from Wesley Sundquist (Addgene plasmid # 89865 ; http://n2t.net/addgene:89865 ; RRID:Addgene_89865)
